Addgene plasmid #216618: CTNNB1 - W388S in pENTR
Purpose: gateway cloning donor vector containing CTNNB1 ASD mutation
Depositing lab: Douglas Allan & Christopher Loewen. Depositing organization: University of British Columbia.
Backbone
  Vector backbone: pCR8-GW-TOPO
  Backbone manufacturer: GenScript
  Backbone size w/o insert (bp): 2800
  Vector type: Gateway Entry Plasmid
Growth in bacteria
  Bacterial resistance: Spectinomycin, 50 μg/mL
  Growth temperature: 37°C
  Growth strain: DH5alpha
  Copy number: High Copy
Gene/Insert
  Gene/Insert name: CTNNB1
  Species: H. sapiens (human)
  Insert size (bp): 2300
  Mutation: W388S
  Entrez Gene: CTNNB1 (a.k.a. CTNNB, EVR7, MRD19, NEDSDV, armadillo)
  Cloning method: Gibson Cloning
  Sequencing primers: 5′ M13 fwd; 3′ M13 rev
Terms and licenses: Academic/Nonprofit Terms; Industry Terms: Not Available to Industry
Depositor comments: insert contains a Kozak sequence that encodes a linker for cloning into N-terminal tagging pDEST vectors
How to cite: CTNNB1 - W388S in pENTR was a gift from Douglas Allan & Christopher Loewen (Addgene plasmid # 216618 ; http://n2t.net/addgene:216618 ; RRID:Addgene_216618)
