[The description below was written by a language model from this plasmid's Addgene catalogue record and pLannotate feature annotations shown in this document.]
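Description:
CTNNB1 - W388S in pENTR is a Gateway entry (donor) plasmid built on the pCR8-GW-TOPO backbone and carrying the human CTNNB1 coding sequence with a W388S substitution, described in the record as an autism spectrum disorder-associated mutation. CTNNB1 encodes β-catenin, which functions both in cadherin-based cell-cell adhesion and as a transcriptional co-activator in Wnt signalling. The plasmid is maintained in E. coli at high copy from a ColE1/pUC-type origin and is selected with spectinomycin through the aadA (SmR) aminoglycoside adenylyltransferase gene, which sits downstream of a fragment of the class 1 integron Pc promoter. The sequenced plasmid is about 5.1 kb, consistent with a roughly 2.3 kb insert in a 2.8 kb backbone.

The open reading frame lies between attL1 and attL2 sites, so an LR Clonase reaction can transfer it directionally into any attR-containing destination vector. The entry clone has no annotated promoter positioned to express the insert in eukaryotic cells; expression context, tags and host range are supplied by the chosen destination vector. A T7 promoter lies just outside attL2 on the opposite strand, and rrnB T1 and T2 terminators upstream of the cassette insulate it from read-through transcription from the backbone. Short lacZα, lacI and GmR fragments are backbone remnants without an evident function. According to the depositor, the insert, introduced by Gibson cloning, includes a Kozak sequence designed so that it reads as a linker when the gene is moved into N-terminal tagging destination vectors. The construct serves as a source clone for generating expression plasmids to study the functional consequences of this CTNNB1 variant.
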