Features (pLannotate 1.2.2; 12 found; start..end, strand, type, name):
     42..78      -  CDS            lacZα (fragment): LacZα fragment of β-galactosidase; lacZ fragment
     94..193     +  protein_bind   attL1: mutant version of attL; recombination site for the Gateway® LR reaction LR Clonase™
    202..2547    +  CDS            CTNNB1: protein involved both in cell-cell adhesion as part of the cadherin protein complex, and in gene transcription as part of the Wnt signaling pathway; CTNNB1; also known as catenin beta-1; related to Drosophila armadillo
   2551..2650    -  protein_bind   attL2: mutant version of attL; recombination site for the Gateway® LR reaction LR Clonase™
   2668..2686    -  promoter       T7 promoter: promoter for bacteriophage T7 RNA polymerase
   2876..2899    +  promoter       Pc promoter (fragment): intI1 (promoter lies within the coding sequence); class 1 integron promoter
   3075..3131    +  CDS            GmR (fragment): gentamycin acetyltransferase; aacC1; confers resistance to gentamycin
   3138..3929    +  CDS            SmR: aminoglycoside adenylyltransferase (Murphy, 1985); aadA; confers resistance to spectinomycin and streptomycin
   4022..4610    +  rep_origin     ori: high-copy-number ColE1/pMB1/pBR322/pUC origin of replication
   4793..4885    +  CDS            lacI (fragment): lac repressor; lacI; The lac repressor binds to the lac operator to inhibit transcription in E. coli. This inhibition can be relieved by adding lactose or isopropyl-β-D-thiogalactopyranoside (IPTG).
   4940..4967    -  terminator     rrnB T2 terminator: transcription terminator T2 from the E. coli rrnB gene
   5099..5142    +  terminator     rrnB T1 terminator: Escherichia coli rrnB; transcription terminator T1 from the E. coli rrnB gene
>Addgene plasmid #216618 | CTNNB1 - W388S in pENTR | addgene full sequence | sequence record 427249 | Addgene NGS Result
GCCTGGCAGTTCCCTACTCTCGCGTTAACGCTAGCATGGATGTTTTCCCAGTCACGACGTTGTAAAACGA
CGGCCAGTCTTAAGCTCGGGCCCCAAATAATGATTTTATTTTGACTGATAGTGACCTGTTCGTTGCAACA
AATTGATGAGCAATGCTTTTTTATAATGCCAACTTTGTACAAAAAAGCAGGCTCCGGCACCATGGCTACT
CAAGCTGATTTGATGGAGTTGGACATGGCCATGGAACCAGACAGAAAAGCGGCTGTTAGTCACTGGCAGC
AACAGTCTTACCTGGACTCTGGAATCCATTCTGGTGCCACTACCACAGCTCCTTCTCTGAGTGGTAAAGG
CAATCCTGAGGAAGAGGATGTGGATACCTCCCAAGTCCTGTATGAGTGGGAACAGGGATTTTCTCAGTCC
TTCACTCAAGAACAAGTAGCTGATATTGATGGACAGTATGCAATGACTCGAGCTCAGAGGGTACGAGCTG
CTATGTTCCCTGAGACATTAGATGAGGGCATGCAGATCCCATCTACACAGTTTGATGCTGCTCATCCCAC
TAATGTCCAGCGTTTGGCTGAACCATCACAGATGCTGAAACATGCAGTTGTAAACTTGATTAACTATCAA
GATGATGCAGAACTTGCCACACGTGCAATCCCTGAACTGACAAAACTGCTAAATGACGAGGACCAGGTGG
TGGTTAATAAGGCTGCAGTTATGGTCCATCAGCTTTCTAAAAAGGAAGCTTCCAGACACGCTATCATGCG
TTCTCCTCAGATGGTGTCTGCTATTGTACGTACCATGCAGAATACAAATGATGTAGAAACAGCTCGTTGT
ACCGCTGGGACCTTGCATAACCTTTCCCATCATCGTGAGGGCTTACTGGCCATCTTTAAGTCTGGAGGCA
TTCCTGCCCTGGTGAAAATGCTTGGTTCACCAGTGGATTCTGTGTTGTTTTATGCCATTACAACTCTCCA
CAACCTTTTATTACATCAAGAAGGAGCTAAAATGGCAGTGCGTTTAGCTGGTGGGCTGCAGAAAATGGTT
GCCTTGCTCAACAAAACAAATGTTAAATTCTTGGCTATTACGACAGACTGCCTTCAAATTTTAGCTTATG
GCAACCAAGAAAGCAAGCTCATCATACTGGCTAGTGGTGGACCCCAAGCTTTAGTAAATATAATGAGGAC
CTATACTTACGAAAAACTACTGTCGACCACAAGCAGAGTGCTGAAGGTGCTATCTGTCTGCTCTAGTAAT
AAGCCGGCTATTGTAGAAGCTGGTGGAATGCAAGCTTTAGGACTTCACCTGACAGATCCAAGTCAACGTC
TTGTTCAGAACTGTCTTTGGACTCTCAGGAATCTTTCAGATGCTGCAACTAAACAGGAAGGGATGGAAGG
TCTCCTTGGGACTCTTGTTCAGCTTCTGGGTTCAGATGATATAAATGTGGTCACCTGTGCAGCTGGAATT
CTTTCTAACCTCACTTGCAATAATTATAAGAACAAGATGATGGTCTGCCAAGTGGGTGGTATAGAGGCTC
TTGTGCGTACTGTCCTTCGGGCTGGTGACAGGGAAGACATCACTGAGCCTGCCATCTGTGCTCTTCGTCA
TCTGACCAGCCGACACCAAGAAGCAGAGATGGCCCAGAATGCAGTTCGCCTTCACTATGGACTACCAGTT
GTGGTTAAGCTCTTACACCCACCATCCCACTGGCCTCTGATAAAGGCTACTGTTGGATTGATTCGAAATC
TTGCCCTTTGTCCCGCAAATCATGCACCTTTGCGTGAGCAGGGTGCCATTCCACGACTAGTTCAGTTGCT
TGTTCGTGCACATCAGGATACCCAGCGCCGTACGTCCATGGGTGGGACACAGCAGCAATTTGTGGAGGGG
GTCCGCATGGAAGAAATAGTTGAAGGTTGTACCGGAGCCCTTCACATCCTAGCTCGGGATGTTCACAACC
GAATTGTTATCAGAGGACTAAATACCATTCCATTGTTTGTGCAGCTGCTTTATTCTCCCATTGAAAACAT
CCAAAGAGTAGCTGCAGGGGTCCTCTGTGAACTTGCTCAGGACAAGGAAGCTGCAGAAGCTATTGAAGCT
GAGGGAGCCACAGCTCCTCTGACAGAGTTACTTCACTCTAGGAATGAAGGTGTGGCGACATATGCAGCTG
CTGTTTTGTTCCGAATGTCTGAGGACAAGCCACAAGATTACAAGAAACGGCTTTCAGTTGAGCTGACCAG
CTCTCTCTTCAGAACAGAGCCAATGGCTTGGAATGAGACTGCTGATCTTGGACTTGATATTGGTGCCCAG
GGAGAACCCCTTGGATATCGCCAGGATGATCCTAGCTATCGTTCTTTTCACTCTGGTGGATATGGCCAGG
ATGCCTTGGGTATGGACCCCATGATGGAACATGAGATGGGTGGCCACCACCCTGGTGCTGACTATCCAGT
TGATGGGCTGCCAGATCTGGGGCATGCCCAGGACCTCATGGATGGGCTGCCTCCAGGTGACAGCAATCAG
CTGGCCTGGTTTGATACTGACCTGTAATAGACCCAGCTTTCTTGTACAAAGTTGGCATTATAAAAAATAA
TTGCTCATCAATTTGTTGCAACGAACAGGTCACTATCAGTCAAAATAAAATCATTATTTGCCATCCAGCT
GATATCCCCTATAGTGAGTCGTATTACATGGTCATAGCTGTTTCCTGGCAGCTCTGGCCCGTGTCTCAAA
ATCTCTGATGTTACATTGCACAAGATAAAAATATATCATCATGCCTCCTCTAGACCAGCCAGGACAGAAA
TGCCTCGACTTCGCTGCTACCCAAGGTTGCCGGGTGACGCACACCGTGGAAACGGATGAAGGCACGAACC
CAGTGGACATAAGCCTGTTCGGTTCGTAAGCTGTAATGCAAGTAGCGTATGCGCTCACGCAACTGGTCCA
GAACCTTGACCGAACGCAGCGGTGGTAACGGCGCAGTGGCGGTTTTCATGGCTTGTTATGACTGTTTTTT
TGGGGTACAGTCTATGCCTCGGGCATCCAAGCAGCAAGCGCGTTACGCCGTGGGTCGATGTTTGATGTTA
TGGAGCAGCAACGATGTTACGCAGCAGGGCAGTCGCCCTAAAACAAAGTTAAACATTATGAGGGAAGCGG
TGATCGCCGAAGTATCGACTCAACTATCAGAGGTAGTTGGCGTCATCGAGCGCCATCTCGAACCGACGTT
GCTGGCCGTACATTTGTACGGCTCCGCAGTGGATGGCGGCCTGAAGCCACACAGTGATATTGATTTGCTG
GTTACGGTGACCGTAAGGCTTGATGAAACAACGCGGCGAGCTTTGATCAACGACCTTTTGGAAACTTCGG
CTTCCCCTGGAGAGAGCGAGATTCTCCGCGCTGTAGAAGTCACCATTGTTGTGCACGACGACATCATTCC
GTGGCGTTATCCAGCTAAGCGCGAACTGCAATTTGGAGAATGGCAGCGCAATGACATTCTTGCAGGTATC
TTCGAGCCAGCCACGATCGACATTGATCTGGCTATCTTGCTGACAAAAGCAAGAGAACATAGCGTTGCCT
TGGTAGGTCCAGCGGCGGAGGAACTCTTTGATCCGGTTCCTGAACAGGATCTATTTGAGGCGCTAAATGA
AACCTTAACGCTATGGAACTCGCCGCCCGACTGGGCTGGCGATGAGCGAAATGTAGTGCTTACGTTGTCC
CGCATTTGGTACAGCGCAGTAACCGGCAAAATCGCGCCGAAGGATGTCGCTGCCGACTGGGCAATGGAGC
GCCTGCCGGCCCAGTATCAGCCCGTCATACTTGAAGCTAGACAGGCTTATCTTGGACAAGAAGAAGATCG
CTTGGCCTCGCGCGCAGATCAGTTGGAAGAATTTGTCCACTACGTGAAAGGCGAGATCACCAAGGTAGTC
GGCAAATAACCCTCGAGCCACCCATGACCAAAATCCCTTAACGTGAGTTACGCGTCGTTCCACTGAGCGT
CAGACCCCGTAGAAAAGATCAAAGGATCTTCTTGAGATCCTTTTTTTCTGCGCGTAATCTGCTGCTTGCA
AACAAAAAAACCACCGCTACCAGCGGTGGTTTGTTTGCCGGATCAAGAGCTACCAACTCTTTTTCCGAAG
GTAACTGGCTTCAGCAGAGCGCAGATACCAAATACTGTTCTTCTAGTGTAGCCGTAGTTAGGCCACCACT
TCAAGAACTCTGTAGCACCGCCTACATACCTCGCTCTGCTAATCCTGTTACCAGTGGCTGCTGCCAGTGG
CGATAAGTCGTGTCTTACCGGGTTGGACTCAAGACGATAGTTACCGGATAAGGCGCAGCGGTCGGGCTGA
ACGGGGGGTTCGTGCACACAGCCCAGCTTGGAGCGAACGACCTACACCGAACTGAGATACCTACAGCGTG
AGCTATGAGAAAGCGCCACGCTTCCCGAAGGGAGAAAGGCGGACAGGTATCCGGTAAGCGGCAGGGTCGG
AACAGGAGAGCGCACGAGGGAGCTTCCAGGGGGAAACGCCTGGTATCTTTATAGTCCTGTCGGGTTTCGC
CACCTCTGACTTGAGCGTCGATTTTTGTGATGCTCGTCAGGGGGGCGGAGCCTATGGAAAAACGCCAGCA
ACGCGGCCTTTTTACGGTTCCTGGCCTTTTGCTGGCCTTTTGCTCACATGTTCTTTCCTGCGTTATCCCC
TGATTCTGTGGATAACCGTATTACCGCCTTTGAGTGAGCTGATACCGCTCGCCGCAGCCGAACGACCGAG
CGCAGCGAGTCAGTGAGCGAGGAAGCGGAAGAGCGCCCAATACGCAAACCGCCTCTCCCCGCGCGTTGGC
CGATTCATTAATGCAGCTGGCACGACAGGTTTCCCGACTGGAAAGCGGGCAGTGAGCGCAACGCAATTAA
TACGCGTACCGCTAGCCAGGAAGAGTTTGTAGAAACGCAAAAAGGCCATCCGTCAGGATGGCCTTCTGCT
TAGTTTGATGCCTGGCAGTTTATGGCGGGCGTCCTGCCCGCCACCCTCCGGGCCGTTGCTTCACAACGTT
CAAATCCGCTCCCGGCGGATTTGTCCTACTCAGGAGAGCGTTCACCGACAAACAACAGATAAAACGAAAG
GCCCAGTCTTCCGACTGAGCCTTTCGTTTTATTTGAT
